Addgene plasmid #206227: mc2 puro hPGK
Purpose: (Empty Backbone) For expressing cloned exons as circular RNA. Alternatively, for expressing cDNA (if the EcoRI-XhoI restriction fragment is also removed).
Depositing lab: Simon Conn & Brett Stringer. Depositing organization: Flinders University. Publication: Versatile toolkit for highly-efficient and scarless overexpression of circular RNAs. Stringer BW, Gabryelska M, Marri S, Clark L, Lin H, Gantley L, Liu R, Wilusz JE, Conn VM, Conn SJ. bioRxiv. 2023 Nov 22:2023.11.21.568171. doi: 10.1101/2023.11.21.568171. Preprint. PubMed 38045421.
Backbone
  Vector backbone: pcDNA3.1(+) CircRNA Mini Vector
  Backbone manufacturer: Addgene ID 60648
  Vector type: Mammalian Expression, Synthetic Biology
  Selectable markers: Puromycin
Growth in bacteria
  Bacterial resistance: Ampicillin, 100 μg/mL
  Growth temperature: 37°C
  Growth strain: DH5alpha
  Copy number: High Copy
Gene/Insert
  Gene/Insert name: None
Terms and licenses: Academic/Nonprofit Terms; Industry Terms: Not Available to Industry
Depositor comments: ZKSCAN1 intron 1 (partial) & ZKSCAN1 intron 3 (partial) separated by a pair of BsmBI restriction sites. 5' Cloning Site: EcoRI (not destroyed), 3' Cloning Site: XhoI (not destroyed). The mc2 and pF mc2 series of plasmids were designed and created by Dr Brett Stringer in the laboratory of Prof Simon Conn. They are based on the original circRNA mini vector design of Liang & Wilusz, 2014. The pair of BsmBI restriction sites is the cloning site for DNA specifying the RNA sequence to be circularised. For cloning cDNA, the 5' restriction site should be either NheI, BmtI, AflII, HindIII, Acc65I, KpnI, Eco53kI, SacI, BamHI, BstXI or EcoRI and the 3' restriction site should be either XhoI, PspXI or XbaI. The neoR gene of Addgene plasmid ID 60648 also was replaced with the puroR gene from Addgene plasmid ID 98290. The CMV enhancer/promoter of Addgene plasmid ID 60648 also was replaced with the hPGK promoter from Addgene plasmid ID 96923. Please visit https://doi.org/10.1101/2023.11.21.568171 for bioRxiv preprint.
How to cite: mc2 puro hPGK was a gift from Simon Conn & Brett Stringer (Addgene plasmid # 206227 ; http://n2t.net/addgene:206227 ; RRID:Addgene_206227)
