[The description below was written by a language model from this plasmid's Addgene catalogue record and pLannotate feature annotations shown in this document.]
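Description:
mc2 puro hPGK is an empty mammalian expression backbone of about 5.2 kb, derived from the pcDNA3.1(+) CircRNA Mini Vector and designed for overexpressing user-supplied exons as circular RNAs. It is maintained in E. coli as a high-copy plasmid through a ColE1/pUC-type origin with ampicillin resistance (AmpR under its own bla promoter), and it also retains an f1 phage origin. For selection in mammalian cells it carries a puromycin N-acetyltransferase cassette driven by the SV40 enhancer/early promoter and terminated by an SV40 poly(A) signal. According to the depositor, this marker replaced the neomycin resistance gene of the parent vector.

The expression unit consists of the human PGK1 promoter, which was swapped in for the parental CMV enhancer/promoter, followed by the circularisation cassette and a bovine growth hormone poly(A) signal. The cassette, described in the depositor comments but not picked up by the automated annotation, comprises partial ZKSCAN1 intron 1 and partial ZKSCAN1 intron 3 sequences separated by a pair of BsmBI sites. DNA encoding the RNA to be circularised is inserted between these type IIS sites, and the flanking intronic sequences then promote back-splicing of the insert into a circular RNA. The associated publication describes this as a scarless approach. The intron cassette sits on an EcoRI–XhoI fragment, and removing it converts the plasmid into a conventional hPGK-driven cDNA expression vector that uses the surrounding polylinker sites. Several short annotated fragments (GFP11, ble, lacI, a partial SV40 promoter) are likely backbone remnants or chance matches rather than functional elements.
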