Features (pLannotate 1.2.2; 17 found; start..end, strand, type, name):
     28..80      -  misc_feature   bom (fragment): basis of mobility region from pBR322
    234..734     +  promoter       hPGK promoter: human phosphoglycerate kinase 1 promoter
    949..965     -  CDS            GFP11x7 (fragment): seven tandem copies of the 11th β-strand of superfolder GFP each GFP11 associates with GFP(1-10), consisting of the first 10 β-strands, to reconstitute fluorescent GFP (Kamiyama et al., 2016)
   1009..1233    +  polyA_signal   bGH poly(A) signal: bovine growth hormone polyadenylation signal
   1237..1258    +  promoter       SV40 promoter (fragment): SV40 enhancer and early promoter
   1279..1707    +  rep_origin     f1 ori (sequence partly withheld): f1 bacteriophage origin of replication; arrow indicates direction of (+) strand synthesis
   1721..2050    +  promoter       SV40 promoter: SV40 enhancer and early promoter
   2074..2673    +  CDS            PuroR (fragment): puromycin N-acetyltransferase; pac from Streptomyces; confers resistance to puromycin
   2680..2838    +  CDS            ble (fragment): BLE_KLEPN - Experimental evidence at protein level: Swiss-Prot protein existence level 1. Binding protein with a strong affinity to the bleomycin family of antibiotics. Binds to CL990; an antimitotic-antibiotic compound. From Klebsiella pneumoniae.
   2833..2954    +  polyA_signal   SV40 poly(A) signal: SV40 polyadenylation signal
   3027..3043    -  protein_bind   lac operator: The lac repressor binds to the lac operator to inhibit transcription in E. coli. This inhibition can be relieved by adding lactose or isopropyl-β-D-thiogalactopyranoside (IPTG). lac repressor encoded by lacI
   3051..3081    -  promoter       lac promoter: promoter for the E. coli lac operon
   3096..3117    -  protein_bind   CAP binding site: CAP binding activates transcription in the presence of cAMP. E. coli catabolite activator protein
   3130..3222    -  CDS            lacI (fragment): lac repressor; lacI; The lac repressor binds to the lac operator to inhibit transcription in E. coli. This inhibition can be relieved by adding lactose or isopropyl-β-D-thiogalactopyranoside (IPTG).
   3405..3993    -  rep_origin     ori: high-copy-number ColE1/pMB1/pBR322/pUC origin of replication
   4164..5024    -  CDS            AmpR: β-lactamase; bla; confers resistance to ampicillin, carbenicillin, and related antibiotics
   5025..5129    -  promoter       AmpR promoter: bla
>Addgene plasmid #206227 | mc2 puro hPGK | addgene full sequence | sequence record 406187 | Addgene NGS Result
GACGGATCGGGAGATCTCCCGATCCCCTATGGTGCACTCTCAGTACAATCTGCTCTGATGCCGCATAGTT
AAGCCAGTATCTGCTCCCTGCTTGTGTGTTGGAGGTCGCTGAGTAGTGCGCGAGCAAAATTTAAGCTACA
ACAAGGCAAGGCTTGACCGACAATTGCATGAAGAATCTGCTTAGGGTTAGGCGTTTTGCGCTGCTTCGCG
ATGTACGGGCCAGATATACGCGTTTGCGCCTTTTCCAAGGCAGCCCTGGGTTTGCGCAGGGACGCGGCTG
CTCTGGGCGTGGTTCCGGGAAACGCAGCGGCGCCGACCCTGGGTCTCGCACATTCTTCACGTCCGTTCGC
AGCGTCACCCGGATCTTCGCCGCTACCCTTGTGGGCCCCCCGGCGACGCTTCCTGCTCCGCCCCTAAGTC
GGGAAGGTTCCTTGCGGTTCGCGGCGTGCCGGACGTGACAAACGGAAGCCGCACGTCTTACTAGTACCCT
CGCAGACGGACAGCGCCAGGGAGCAATGGCAGCGCGCCGACCGCGATGGGCTGTGGCCAATAGCGGCTGC
TCAGCAGGGCGCGCCGAGAGCAGCGGCCGGGAAGGGGCGGTGCGGGAGGCGGGGTGTGGGGCGGTAGTGT
GGGCCCTGTTCCTGCCCGCGCGGTGTTCCGCATTCTGCAAGCCTCCGGAGCGCACGTCGGCAGTCGGCTC
CCTCGTTGACCGAATCACCGACCTCTCTCCCCAGGCTAGCGTTTAAACTTAAGCTTGGTACCGAGCTCGG
ATCCACTAGTCCAGTGTGGTGGAATTCAAAGTGCTGAGATTACAGGCGTGAGCCACCACCCCCGGCCCAC
TTTTTGTAAAGGTACGTACTAATGACTTTTTTTTTATACTTCAGGGAGACGGTTGTGTACGTCTCGGTAA
GAAGCAAGGAAAAGAATTAGGCTCGGCACGGTAGCTCACACCTGTAATCCCAGCACTCGAGTCTAGAGGG
CCCGTTTAAACCCGCTGATCAGCCTCGACTGTGCCTTCTAGTTGCCAGCCATCTGTTGTTTGCCCCTCCC
CCGTGCCTTCCTTGACCCTGGAAGGTGCCACTCCCACTGTCCTTTCCTAATAAAATGAGGAAATTGCATC
GCATTGTCTGAGTAGGTGTCATTCTATTCTGGGGGGTGGGGTGGGGCAGGACAGCAAGGGGGAGGATTGG
GAAGACAATAGCAGGCATGCTGGGGATGCGGTGGGCTCTATGGCTTCTGAGGCGGAAAGAACCAGCTGGG
GCTCTAGGGGGTATCCCC
[124 nt withheld, positions 1279-1402]
C
[91 nt withheld, positions 1404-1494]
A
[49 nt withheld, positions 1496-1544]
CCTTTGACGTTGGAGTCCACGTTCTTT
[37 nt withheld, positions 1572-1608]
ACCCTATCTCGGTCTATTCTTTTGATTTATAAGGGATTTTGCCGATTTCGGCCTATTGGTTAAAAAATGA
GCTGATTTAACAAAAATTTAACGCGAATTAATTCTGTGGAATGTGTGTCAGTTAGGGTGTGGAAAGTCCC
CAGGCTCCCCAGCAGGCAGAAGTATGCAAAGCATGCATCTCAATTAGTCAGCAACCAGGTGTGGAAAGTC
CCCAGGCTCCCCAGCAGGCAGAAGTATGCAAAGCATGCATCTCAATTAGTCAGCAACCATAGTCCCGCCC
CTAACTCCGCCCATCCCGCCCCTAACTCCGCCCAGTTCCGCCCATTCTCCGCCCCATGGCTGACTAATTT
TTTTTATTTATGCAGAGGCCGAGGCCGCCTCTGCCTCTGAGCTATTCCAGAAGTAGTGAGGAGGCTTTTT
TGGAGGCCTAGGCTTTTGCAAAAAGCTCCCGGGACCGGTGCCACCATGACCGAGTACAAGCCCACGGTGC
GCCTCGCCACCCGCGACGACGTCCCCAGGGCCGTACGCACCCTCGCCGCCGCGTTCGCCGACTACCCCGC
CACGCGCCACACCGTCGATCCGGACCGCCACATCGAGCGGGTCACCGAGCTGCAAGAACTCTTCCTCACG
CGCGTCGGGCTCGACATCGGCAAGGTGTGGGTCGCGGACGACGGCGCCGCGGTGGCGGTCTGGACCACGC
CGGAGAGCGTCGAAGCGGGGGCGGTGTTCGCCGAGATCGGCCCGCGCATGGCCGAGTTGAGCGGTTCCCG
GCTGGCCGCGCAGCAACAGATGGAAGGCCTCCTGGCGCCGCACCGGCCCAAGGAGCCCGCGTGGTTCCTG
GCCACCGTCGGAGTCTCGCCCGACCACCAGGGCAAGGGTCTGGGCAGCGCCGTCGTGCTCCCCGGAGTGG
AGGCGGCCGAGCGCGCCGGGGTGCCCGCCTTCCTGGAGACCTCCGCGCCCCGCAACCTCCCCTTCTACGA
GCGGCTCGGCTTCACCGTCACCGCCGACGTCGAGGTGCCCGAAGGACCGCGCACCTGGTGCATGACCCGC
AAGCCCGGTGCCTGATTCGAAATGACCGACCAAGCGACGCCCAACCTGCCATCACGAGATTTCGATTCCA
CCGCCGCCTTCTATGAAAGGTTGGGCTTCGGAATCGTTTTCCGGGACGCCGGCTGGATGATCCTCCAGCG
CGGGGATCTCATGCTGGAGTTCTTCGCCCACCCCAACTTGTTTATTGCAGCTTATAATGGTTACAAATAA
AGCAATAGCATCACAAATTTCACAAATAAAGCATTTTTTTCACTGCATTCTAGTTGTGGTTTGTCCAAAC
TCATCAATGTATCTTATCATGTCTGTATACCGTCGACCTCTAGCTAGAGCTTGGCGTAATCATGGTCATA
GCTGTTTCCTGTGTGAAATTGTTATCCGCTCACAATTCCACACAACATACGAGCCGGAAGCATAAAGTGT
AAAGCCTGGGGTGCCTAATGAGTGAGCTAACTCACATTAATTGCGTTGCGCTCACTGCCCGCTTTCCAGT
CGGGAAACCTGTCGTGCCAGCTGCATTAATGAATCGGCCAACGCGCGGGGAGAGGCGGTTTGCGTATTGG
GCGCTCTTCCGCTTCCTCGCTCACTGACTCGCTGCGCTCGGTCGTTCGGCTGCGGCGAGCGGTATCAGCT
CACTCAAAGGCGGTAATACGGTTATCCACAGAATCAGGGGATAACGCAGGAAAGAACATGTGAGCAAAAG
GCCAGCAAAAGGCCAGGAACCGTAAAAAGGCCGCGTTGCTGGCGTTTTTCCATAGGCTCCGCCCCCCTGA
CGAGCATCACAAAAATCGACGCTCAAGTCAGAGGTGGCGAAACCCGACAGGACTATAAAGATACCAGGCG
TTTCCCCCTGGAAGCTCCCTCGTGCGCTCTCCTGTTCCGACCCTGCCGCTTACCGGATACCTGTCCGCCT
TTCTCCCTTCGGGAAGCGTGGCGCTTTCTCATAGCTCACGCTGTAGGTATCTCAGTTCGGTGTAGGTCGT
TCGCTCCAAGCTGGGCTGTGTGCACGAACCCCCCGTTCAGCCCGACCGCTGCGCCTTATCCGGTAACTAT
CGTCTTGAGTCCAACCCGGTAAGACACGACTTATCGCCACTGGCAGCAGCCACTGGTAACAGGATTAGCA
GAGCGAGGTATGTAGGCGGTGCTACAGAGTTCTTGAAGTGGTGGCCTAACTACGGCTACACTAGAAGAAC
AGTATTTGGTATCTGCGCTCTGCTGAAGCCAGTTACCTTCGGAAAAAGAGTTGGTAGCTCTTGATCCGGC
AAACAAACCACCGCTGGTAGCGGTGGTTTTTTTGTTTGCAAGCAGCAGATTACGCGCAGAAAAAAAGGAT
CTCAAGAAGATCCTTTGATCTTTTCTACGGGGTCTGACGCTCAGTGGAACGAAAACTCACGTTAAGGGAT
TTTGGTCATGAGATTATCAAAAAGGATCTTCACCTAGATCCTTTTAAATTAAAAATGAAGTTTTAAATCA
ATCTAAAGTATATATGAGTAAACTTGGTCTGACAGTTACCAATGCTTAATCAGTGAGGCACCTATCTCAG
CGATCTGTCTATTTCGTTCATCCATAGTTGCCTGACTCCCCGTCGTGTAGATAACTACGATACGGGAGGG
CTTACCATCTGGCCCCAGTGCTGCAATGATACCGCGAGACCCACGCTCACCGGCTCCAGATTTATCAGCA
ATAAACCAGCCAGCCGGAAGGGCCGAGCGCAGAAGTGGTCCTGCAACTTTATCCGCCTCCATCCAGTCTA
TTAATTGTTGCCGGGAAGCTAGAGTAAGTAGTTCGCCAGTTAATAGTTTGCGCAACGTTGTTGCCATTGC
TACAGGCATCGTGGTGTCACGCTCGTCGTTTGGTATGGCTTCATTCAGCTCCGGTTCCCAACGATCAAGG
CGAGTTACATGATCCCCCATGTTGTGCAAAAAAGCGGTTAGCTCCTTCGGTCCTCCGATCGTTGTCAGAA
GTAAGTTGGCCGCAGTGTTATCACTCATGGTTATGGCAGCACTGCATAATTCTCTTACTGTCATGCCATC
CGTAAGATGCTTTTCTGTGACTGGTGAGTACTCAACCAAGTCATTCTGAGAATAGTGTATGCGGCGACCG
AGTTGCTCTTGCCCGGCGTCAATACGGGATAATACCGCGCCACATAGCAGAACTTTAAAAGTGCTCATCA
TTGGAAAACGTTCTTCGGGGCGAAAACTCTCAAGGATCTTACCGCTGTTGAGATCCAGTTCGATGTAACC
CACTCGTGCACCCAACTGATCTTCAGCATCTTTTACTTTCACCAGCGTTTCTGGGTGAGCAAAAACAGGA
AGGCAAAATGCCGCAAAAAAGGGAATAAGGGCGACACGGAAATGTTGAATACTCATACTCTTCCTTTTTC
AATATTATTGAAGCATTTATCAGGGTTATTGTCTCATGAGCGGATACATATTTGAATGTATTTAGAAAAA
TAAACAAATAGGGGTTCCGCGCACATTTCCCCGAAAAGTGCCACCTGACGTC
